Addgene plasmid #241776: pAAV-G12-AkaLuc-P2A-Proinsulin
Purpose: Tested on HeLa for bioluminescence, and used for production of AAV G12-Akaluc-P2A-Proinsulin for mice.
Depositing lab: Vladislav Verkhusha. Depositing organization: Albert Einstein College of Medicine. Publication: Deep-tissue high-sensitivity multimodal imaging and optogenetic manipulation enabled by biliverdin reductase knockout. Kasatkina LA, Ma C, Sheng H, Lowerison M, Menozzi L, Baloban M, Tang Y, Xu Y, Humayun L, Vu T, Song P, Yao J, Verkhusha VV. Nat Commun. 2025 Jul 14;16(1):6469. doi: 10.1038/s41467-025-61532-4. PubMed 40659617.
Backbone
  Vector backbone: pAAV-G12
  Backbone manufacturer: GeneScript
  Backbone size w/o insert (bp): 3644
  Vector type: AAV
Growth in bacteria
  Bacterial resistance: Ampicillin, 100 μg/mL
  Growth temperature: 37°C
  Growth strain: NEB Stable
  Copy number: High Copy
Gene/Insert
  Gene/Insert name: AkaLuc-P2A-Proinsulin
  Species: M. musculus (mouse), Synthetic
  Insert size (bp): 2086
  Promoter: 12xUAS with TATA-box minimal promoter
  Cloning method: Restriction Enzyme; 5′ cloning site KpnI (not destroyed); 3′ cloning site EcoRI (not destroyed)
  Sequencing primers: 5′ pBR322ori-F; 3′ WPRE-R
Terms and licenses: Academic/Nonprofit Terms; Industry Terms: Not Available to Industry
Depositor comments: This plasmid enables expression of the luciferase reporter AkaLuc and rodent proinsulin, both driven by the G12 promoter. The rodent proinsulin coding sequence was synthesized based on the sequence published in: 10.1016/j.ymthe.2021.09.004. Akaluc GenBank accession number: LC320664.1.
How to cite: pAAV-G12-AkaLuc-P2A-Proinsulin was a gift from Vladislav Verkhusha (Addgene plasmid # 241776 ; http://n2t.net/addgene:241776 ; RRID:Addgene_241776)
