[The description below was written by a language model from this plasmid's Addgene catalogue record and pLannotate feature annotations shown in this document.]
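Description:
pAAV-G12-AkaLuc-P2A-Proinsulin is an AAV transfer plasmid (about 5.7 kb) built on the pAAV-G12 backbone and used to package a Gal4-responsive reporter/therapeutic cassette into recombinant adeno-associated virus. It is propagated in E. coli as a high-copy plasmid through a ColE1/pUC-type origin with ampicillin selection (AmpR under its own promoter), and it also carries an f1 phage origin. The expression cassette lies between AAV2 inverted terminal repeats, which provide the signals for genome replication and encapsidation. In the feature table, the downstream ITR is annotated in full, while the upstream one is detected only as short fragments. That may reflect the difficulty of sequencing and annotating these repeats, though the record does not say. The listed growth strain is a recombination-deficient type, which is a common choice for repeat-containing plasmids such as this one.

Transcription is driven by the "G12" promoter, which consists of twelve Gal4 upstream activating sequences (annotated as several tandem UAS blocks) placed ahead of a minimal TATA-box promoter. This promoter has low basal activity, so expression depends on a Gal4 DNA-binding-domain transactivator supplied separately. The single open reading frame encodes AkaLuc, an engineered firefly luciferase derivative (hence its annotation as luciferase), followed by a P2A self-cleaving peptide and a synthetic rodent proinsulin, so both proteins are made from one transcript. The catalogue lists mouse as the species, whereas the automated annotation matches the proinsulin to rat Ins1. Truncated WPRE segments and an SV40 polyadenylation signal follow the coding region and support transcript processing. An SP6 promoter sits upstream of the UAS array.

According to the record, the plasmid was tested for bioluminescence in HeLa cells and was used to produce AAV for mice, coupling inducible proinsulin expression to a luciferase readout in work on deep-tissue imaging and optogenetic manipulation.
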