Features (pLannotate 1.2.2; 21 found; start..end, strand, type, name):
     12..39      +  repeat_region  AAV2 ITR (fragment): inverted terminal repeat of adeno-associated virus serotype 2 inverted
     68..95      +  repeat_region  AAV2 ITR (fragment): inverted terminal repeat of adeno-associated virus serotype 2 inverted
    185..203     +  promoter       SP6 promoter: promoter for bacteriophage SP6 RNA polymerase
    223..279     +  protein_bind   5X UAS (fragment): five tandem copies of the "ScaI site" 17-mer CGGAGTACTGTCCTCCG, an upstream activating sequence (UAS) that efficiently binds yeast Gal4 (Webster et al., 1988; Pfeiffer et al., 2010) GAL4
    288..346     +  protein_bind   5X UAS (fragment): five tandem copies of the "ScaI site" 17-mer CGGAGTACTGTCCTCCG, an upstream activating sequence (UAS) that efficiently binds yeast Gal4 (Webster et al., 1988; Pfeiffer et al., 2010) GAL4
    355..413     +  protein_bind   5X UAS (fragment): five tandem copies of the "ScaI site" 17-mer CGGAGTACTGTCCTCCG, an upstream activating sequence (UAS) that efficiently binds yeast Gal4 (Webster et al., 1988; Pfeiffer et al., 2010) GAL4
    422..459     +  protein_bind   5X UAS (fragment): five tandem copies of the "ScaI site" 17-mer CGGAGTACTGTCCTCCG, an upstream activating sequence (UAS) that efficiently binds yeast Gal4 (Webster et al., 1988; Pfeiffer et al., 2010) GAL4
    477..494     +  promoter       minP (fragment): minimal TATA-box promoter with low basal activity
    517..2166    +  CDS            luciferase: firefly luciferase synthetic luc2 version of the luciferase gene
   2245..2574    +  CDS            Ins1: INS1_RAT - Also known as Ins-1. Experimental evidence at protein level: Swiss-Prot protein existence level 1. Insulin decreases blood glucose concentration. It increases cell permeability to monosaccharides, amino acids and fatty acids. It accelerates glycolysis, the pentose phosphate cycle, and glycogen synthesis in liver. From Rattus norvegicus (Rat).
   2609..2766    +  misc_feature   WPRE (fragment): woodchuck hepatitis virus posttranscriptional regulatory element
   2772..2856    +  misc_feature   WPRE (fragment): woodchuck hepatitis virus posttranscriptional regulatory element
   2855..2920    -  polyA_signal   SV40 poly(A) signal (fragment): SV40 polyadenylation signal
   2993..3133    +  repeat_region  AAV2 ITR: inverted terminal repeat of adeno-associated virus serotype 2 inverted
   3138..3189    -  misc_feature   bom (fragment): basis of mobility region from pBR322
   3208..3663    +  rep_origin     f1 ori (sequence partly withheld): f1 bacteriophage origin of replication; arrow indicates direction of (+) strand synthesis
   3664..3713    -  misc_feature   bom (fragment): basis of mobility region from pBR322
   3815..3850    -  CDS            rop (fragment): Rop protein, which maintains plasmids at low copy number; rop
   3945..4049    +  promoter       AmpR promoter: bla
   4050..4910    +  CDS            AmpR: β-lactamase; bla; confers resistance to ampicillin, carbenicillin, and related antibiotics
   5081..5669    +  rep_origin     ori: high-copy-number ColE1/pMB1/pBR322/pUC origin of replication
>Addgene plasmid #241776 | pAAV-G12-AkaLuc-P2A-Proinsulin | addgene full sequence | sequence record 481895 | Addgene NGS Result
CCTGCAGGCAGCTGCGCGCTCGCTCGCTCACTGAGGCCGCCCGGGCGTCGGGCGACCTTTGGTCGCCCGG
CCTCAGTGAGCGAGCGAGCGCGCAGAGAGGGAGTGGCCAACTCCATCACTAGGGGTTCCTGCGGCCGAAG
ATGCTGCACACTTGTGGGCTAGCCTTATGTATCATACACATACGATTTAGGTGACACTATAGAACTCGAG
CAGCTGAAGCTTCGGAGTACTGTCCTCCGAGCGGAGTACTGTCCTCCGAGCGGAGTACTGTCCTCCGAGT
CGACTCTAGCGGAGTACTGTCCTCCGAGCGGAGTACTGTCCTCCGAGCGGAGTACTGTCCTCCGAGTCGA
CTCTAGCGGAGTACTGTCCTCCGAGCGGAGTACTGTCCTCCGAGCGGAGTACTGTCCTCCGAGTCGACTC
TAGCGGAGTACTGTCCTCCGAGCGGAGTACTGTCCTCCGGCTAGTAGCGGAGACTCTAGAGGGTATATAA
TGGATCCCCGGGTACCGGTCGCCACCATGGAAGATGCCAAAAACATTAAGAAGGGCCCAGCGCCGTTCTA
CCCACTCGAAGACGGGACCGCCGGCGAGCAGCTGCACAAAGCCATGAAGCGCTACGCCCTGGTGCCCGGC
GCCATCGCCTTTACCGACGCACATATTCAGGTGGACGTTACCTACGCCGAGTACTTCGAGATGAGCGTTC
GGCTGGCAGAAGCTATGAGGCGCTATGGGCTGAATACAAACCATCGGATCGTGGTGTGCAGCGAGAATAG
CTCGCAGTTCTTCATGCCCGTGTTGGGTGCCCTGTTCATCGGTGTGGCTGTGGCCCCAGCTAACGACATC
TACAACGAGCGCGAGCTGCTGAACAGCATGGGCATCAGCCAGCCCACCGTCGTATTCGTGAGCAAGAAAG
GGCTGCGAAAGGTCCTCAACGTGCAAAAGAAGCTACCGATCATACGAAAGATCATCATCATGGATAGCAA
GACCGACTACCAGGGCTTCCAAAGCATGTACACCTTCGTGACTTCCCATTTGCCACCCAGCTTCAACGAG
TACGACTTCGTGCCCGAGAGCTTCGACCGGGACAAAACCATCGCCCTGATCATGAACAGTAGTGGTAGTA
CAGGATTACCCAAGGGCGTAGCCCTACCGCACCGCACCGCTTGTGTCCGATTCAGTCATGCCCGCGACCC
CATCTTCGGCTACCAGAACATCCCCGACACCGCTATCCTCAGCGTGGTGCCATTTCACCACGGCTTCGGC
ATGTTCACCACGCTGGGCTACTTGATCTGCGGCTTTCGGGTCGTGCTCATGTACCGCTTCGAGGAGGAGC
TATTCTTGCGCAGCTTGCAAGACTATAAGATTCAATCTGCCCTGCTGGTGCCCACACTATTTAGCTGCCT
CGCTAAGAGCACTCTCATCGACAAGTACGACCTAAGCAGCTTGCGCGAGATCGCCAGCGGCGGGGCGCCG
CTCAGCAAGGAGGTAGGTGAGGCCGTGGCCAAACGCTTCCGCCTACCAGGCATCCGCCAGGGCTATGGCC
TGACAGAAACAACCAACGCCGTCATGATCACCCCCGAGGGGGACCGTAAGCCTGGCTCAGTAGGCAAGGT
GGTGCCCTTCTTCGAGGCTAAGGTGGTAGACTTGGTCACCGGTAAGACACTGGGTGTGAACCAGCGCGGT
GAGCTGTGCGTCCGTGGCCCCATGATCATGAGCGGCTACGTTAACAACCCCGAGGCTACGAACGCTCTCA
TCGACAAGGACGGCTGGCTGCACAGCGGCGACATCGCCTACTGGGACGAGGACGAGCACTTCTTCATCGT
GGACCGGCTGAAGAGCCTGATCAAATACAAGGGCTACCAGGTAGCCCCAGCCGAACTGGAGGGCATCCTG
CTGCAACACCCCTACATCTTCGACGCCGGAGTCGCCGGCCTGCCCGACGACGATGCCGGCGAGCTGCCCG
CCGCAGTCGTCGTGTTGGAACACGGTAAAACCATGACCGAGAAAGAGATCGTGGACTATGTGGCCAGCCA
GGTTACAACCGCCAAGAAGCTGCGCGGTGGTGTTGTGTTTGTGGATGAAGTCCCTAGAGGATCGACCGGC
AAGTTAGACGCCCGCAAGATCCGCGAGATTCTCACTAAGGCCAAGAAGGACGGCAAGATCGCCGTGAGAT
CTGGCTCAGGGGCCACCAACTTCAGCCTGCTAAAGCAGGCTGGGGATGTGGAAGAAAATCCAGGACCTTC
AGGAATGGCCCTCTGGATGAGGTTTCTCCCGTTGCTGGCCTTGCTCGTTCTGTGGGAGCCCAAGCCAGCC
CAGGCATTTGTCAAACAACATCTTTGTGGCCCTCACCTGGTGGAGGCGTTATATTTGGTTTGTGGAGAGC
GAGGCTTCTTCTATACTCCAAAGTCTCGCAGGAAAAGAGAAGACCCCCAGGTCCCTCAACTTGAGCTGGG
CGGTGGTCCTGAGGCAGGAGACCTGCAGACGCTAGCACTGGAGGTGGCCCGGCAGAAGAGAGGCATTGTG
GACCAGTGCTGCACATCCATCTGTAGTCTCTACCAGCTGGAAAACTACTGCAATTAAGCGGCCGCGACTC
TAGAATTCCGCTCGAGATAATCAACCTCTGGATTACAAAATTTGTGAAAGATTGACTGGTATTCTTAACT
ATGTTGCTCCTTTTACGCTATGTGGATACGCTGCTTTAATGCCTTTGTATCATGCTATTGCTTCCCGTAT
GGCTTTCATTTTCTCCTCCTTGTATAAATCCTGGTTAGTTCTTGCCACGGCGGAACTCATCGCCGCCTGC
CTTGCCCGCTGCTGGACAGGGGCTCGGCTGTTGGGCACTGACAATTCCGTGGTGTTTATTTGTGAAATTT
GTGATGCTATTGCTTTATTTGTAACCATTATAAGCTGCAATAAACAAGTTAACAACAACAATTGCATTCA
TTTTATGTTTCAGGTTCAGGGGGAGATGTGGGAGGTTTTTTAAAGCGGCCGCAGGAACCCCTAGTGATGG
AGTTGGCCACTCCCTCTCTGCGCGCTCGCTCGCTCACTGAGGCCGGGCGACCAAAGGTCGCCCGACGCCC
GGGCTTTGCCCGGGCGGCCTCAGTGAGCGAGCGAGCGCGCAGCTGCCTGCAGGGGCGCCTGATGCGGTAT
TTTCTCCTTACGCATCTGTGCGGTATTTCACACCGCATA
[95 nt withheld, positions 3190-3284]
T
[46 nt withheld, positions 3286-3331]
C
[141 nt withheld, positions 3333-3473]
CCTTTGACGTTGGAGTCCACGTTCTTT
[37 nt withheld, positions 3501-3537]
ACTCTATCTCGGGCTATTCTTTTGATTTATAAGGGATTTTGCCGATTTCGGTCTATTGGTTAAAAAATGA
GCTGATTTAACAAAAATTTAACGCGAATTTTAACAAAATATTAACGTTTACAATTTTATGGTGCACTCTC
AGTACAATCTGCTCTGATGCCGCATAGTTAAGCCAGCCCCGACACCCGCCAACACCCGCTGACGCGCCCT
GACGGGCTTGTCTGCTCCCGGCATCCGCTTACAGACAAGCTGTGACCGTCTCCGGGAGCTGCATGTGTCA
GAGGTTTTCACCGTCATCACCGAAACGCGCGAGACGAAAGGGCCTCGTGATACGCCTATTTTTATAGGTT
AATGTCATGATAATAATGGTTTCTTAGACGTCAGGTGGCACTTTTCGGGGAAATGTGCGCGGAACCCCTA
TTTGTTTATTTTTCTAAATACATTCAAATATGTATCCGCTCATGAGACAATAACCCTGATAAATGCTTCA
ATAATATTGAAAAAGGAAGAGTATGAGTATTCAACATTTCCGTGTCGCCCTTATTCCCTTTTTTGCGGCA
TTTTGCCTTCCTGTTTTTGCTCACCCAGAAACGCTGGTGAAAGTAAAAGATGCTGAAGATCAGTTGGGTG
CACGAGTGGGTTACATCGAACTGGATCTCAACAGCGGTAAGATCCTTGAGAGTTTTCGCCCCGAAGAACG
TTTTCCAATGATGAGCACTTTTAAAGTTCTGCTATGTGGCGCGGTATTATCCCGTATTGACGCCGGGCAA
GAGCAACTCGGTCGCCGCATACACTATTCTCAGAATGACTTGGTTGAGTACTCACCAGTCACAGAAAAGC
ATCTTACGGATGGCATGACAGTAAGAGAATTATGCAGTGCTGCCATAACCATGAGTGATAACACTGCGGC
CAACTTACTTCTGACAACGATCGGAGGACCGAAGGAGCTAACCGCTTTTTTGCACAACATGGGGGATCAT
GTAACTCGCCTTGATCGTTGGGAACCGGAGCTGAATGAAGCCATACCAAACGACGAGCGTGACACCACGA
TGCCTGTAGCAATGGCAACAACGTTGCGCAAACTATTAACTGGCGAACTACTTACTCTAGCTTCCCGGCA
ACAATTAATAGACTGGATGGAGGCGGATAAAGTTGCAGGACCACTTCTGCGCTCGGCCCTTCCGGCTGGC
TGGTTTATTGCTGATAAATCTGGAGCCGGTGAGCGTGGGTCTCGCGGTATCATTGCAGCACTGGGGCCAG
ATGGTAAGCCCTCCCGTATCGTAGTTATCTACACGACGGGGAGTCAGGCAACTATGGATGAACGAAATAG
ACAGATCGCTGAGATAGGTGCCTCACTGATTAAGCATTGGTAACTGTCAGACCAAGTTTACTCATATATA
CTTTAGATTGATTTAAAACTTCATTTTTAATTTAAAAGGATCTAGGTGAAGATCCTTTTTGATAATCTCA
TGACCAAAATCCCTTAACGTGAGTTTTCGTTCCACTGAGCGTCAGACCCCGTAGAAAAGATCAAAGGATC
TTCTTGAGATCCTTTTTTTCTGCGCGTAATCTGCTGCTTGCAAACAAAAAAACCACCGCTACCAGCGGTG
GTTTGTTTGCCGGATCAAGAGCTACCAACTCTTTTTCCGAAGGTAACTGGCTTCAGCAGAGCGCAGATAC
CAAATACTGTTCTTCTAGTGTAGCCGTAGTTAGGCCACCACTTCAAGAACTCTGTAGCACCGCCTACATA
CCTCGCTCTGCTAATCCTGTTACCAGTGGCTGCTGCCAGTGGCGATAAGTCGTGTCTTACCGGGTTGGAC
TCAAGACGATAGTTACCGGATAAGGCGCAGCGGTCGGGCTGAACGGGGGGTTCGTGCACACAGCCCAGCT
TGGAGCGAACGACCTACACCGAACTGAGATACCTACAGCGTGAGCTATGAGAAAGCGCCACGCTTCCCGA
AGGGAGAAAGGCGGACAGGTATCCGGTAAGCGGCAGGGTCGGAACAGGAGAGCGCACGAGGGAGCTTCCA
GGGGGAAACGCCTGGTATCTTTATAGTCCTGTCGGGTTTCGCCACCTCTGACTTGAGCGTCGATTTTTGT
GATGCTCGTCAGGGGGGCGGAGCCTATGGAAAAACGCCAGCAACGCGGCCTTTTTACGGTTCCTGGCCTT
TTGCTGGCCTTTTGCTCACATGT
